>Addgene plasmid #173655 | Lenti-sgTet2#1/Cre | addgene full sequence | sequence record 361934 | Addgene NGS Result
GTTCCGCGCACATTTCCCCGAAAAGTGCCACCTGACGTCGACGGATCGGGAGATCTCCCGATCCCCTATG
GTGCACTCTCAGTACAATCTGCTCTGATGCCGCATAGTTAAGCCAGTATCTGCTCCCTGCTTGTGTGTTG
GAGGTCGCTGAGTAGTGCGCGAGCAAAATTTAAGCTACAACAAGGCAAGGCTTGACCGACAATTGCATGA
AGAATCTGCTTAGGGTTAGGCGTTTTGCGCTGCTTCGCGATGTACGGGCCAGATATACGCGTTGACATTG
ATTATTGACTAGTTATTAATAGTAATCAATTACGGGGTCATTAGTTCATAGCCCATATATGGAGTTCCGC
GTTACATAACTTACGGTAAATGGCCCGCCTGGCTGACCGCCCAACGACCCCCGCCCATTGACGTCAATAA
TGACGTATGTTCCCATAGTAACGCCAATAGGGACTTTCCATTGACGTCAATGGGTGGAGTATTTACGGTA
AACTGCCCACTTGGCAGTACATCAAGTGTATCATATGCCAAGTACGCCCCCTATTGACGTCAATGACGGT
AAATGGCCCGCCTGGCATTATGCCCAGTACATGACCTTATGGGACTTTCCTACTTGGCAGTACATCTACG
TATTAGTCATCGCTATTACCATGGTGATGCGGTTTTGGCAGTACATCAATGGGCGTGGATAGCGGTTTGA
CTCACGGGGATTTCCAAGTCTCCACCCCATTGACGTCAATGGGAGTTTGTTTTGGCACCAAAATCAACGG
GACTTTCCAAAATGTCGTAACAACTCCGCCCCATTGACGCAAATGGGCGGTAGGCGTGTACGGTGGGAGG
TCTATATAAGCAGCGCGTTTTGCCTGTACTGGGTCTCTCTGGTTAGACCAGATCTGAGCCTGGGAGCTCT
CTGGCTAACTAGGGAACCCACTGCTTAAGCCTCAATAAAGCTTGCCTTGAGTGCTTCAAGTAGTGTGTGC
CCGTCTGTTGTGTGACTCTGGTAACTAGAGATCCCTCAGACCCTTTTAGTCAGTGTGGAAAATCTCTAGC
AGTGGCGCCCGAACAGGGACTTGAAAGCGAAAGGGAAACCAGAGGAGCTCTCTCGACGCAGGACTCGGCT
TGCTGAAGCGCGCACGGCAAGAGGCGAGGGGCGGCGACTGGTGAGTACGCCAAAAATTTTGACTAGCGGA
GGCTAGAAGGAGAGAGATGGGTGCGAGAGCGTCAGTATTAAGCGGGGGAGAATTAGATCGCGATGGGAAA
AAATTCGGTTAAGGCCAGGGGGAAAGAAAAAATATAAATTAAAACATATAGTATGGGCAAGCAGGGAGCT
AGAACGATTCGCAGTTAATCCTGGCCTGTTAGAAACATCAGAAGGCTGTAGACAAATACTGGGACAGCTA
CAACCATCCCTTCAGACAGGATCAGAAGAACTTAGATCATTATATAATACAGTAGCAACCCTCTATTGTG
TGCATCAAAGGATAGAGATAAAAGACACCAAGGAAGCTTTAGACAAGATAGAGGAAGAGCAAAACAAAAG
TAAGACCACCGCACAGCAAGCGGCCGGCCGCTGATCTTCAGACCTGGAGGAGGAGATATGAGGGACAATT
GGAGAAGTGAATTATATAAATATAAAGTAGTAAAAATTGAACCATTAGGAGTAGCACCCACCAAGGCAAA
GAGAAGAGTGGTGCAGAGAGAAAAAAGAGCAGTGGGAATAGGAGCTTTGTTCCTTGGGTTCTTGGGAGCA
GCAGGAAGCACTATGGGCGCAGCGTCAATGACGCTGACGGTACAGGCCAGACAATTATTGTCTGGTATAG
TGCAGCAGCAGAACAATTTGCTGAGGGCTATTGAGGCGCAACAGCATCTGTTGCAACTCACAGTCTGGGG
CATCAAGCAGCTCCAGGCAAGAATCCTGGCTGTGGAAAGATACCTAAAGGATCAACAGCTCCTGGGGATT
TGGGGTTGCTCTGGAAAACTCATTTGCACCACTGCTGTGCCTTGGAATGCTAGTTGGAGTAATAAATCTC
TGGAACAGATTTGGAATCACACGACCTGGATGGAGTGGGACAGAGAAATTAACAATTACACAAGCTTAAT
ACACTCCTTAATTGAAGAATCGCAAAACCAGCAAGAAAAGAATGAACAAGAATTATTGGAATTAGATAAA
TGGGCAAGTTTGTGGAATTGGTTTAACATAACAAATTGGCTGTGGTATATAAAATTATTCATAATGATAG
TAGGAGGCTTGGTAGGTTTAAGAATAGTTTTTGCTGTACTTTCTATAGTGAATAGAGTTAGGCAGGGATA
TTCACCATTATCGTTTCAGACCCACCTCCCAACCCCGAGGGGACCCGACAGGCCCGAAGGAATAGAAGAA
GAAGGTGGAGAGAGAGACAGAGACAGATCCATTCGATTAGTGAACGGATCGGCACTGCGTGCGCCAATTC
TGCAGACAAATGGCAGTATTCATCCACAATTTTAAAAGAAAAGGGGGGATTGGGGGGTACAGTGCAGGGG
AAAGAATAGTAGACATAATAGCAACAGACATACAAACTAAAGAATTACAAAAACAAATTACAAAAATTCA
AAATTTTCGGGTTTATTACAGGGACAGCAGAGATCCAGTTTGGTTAGTACCGGGCCCGCTCTAGCCCTGC
AGGAACTGTTTAAACTGTGAGGGCCTATTTCCCATGATTCCTTCATATTTGCATATACGATACAAGGCTG
TTAGAGAGATAATTGGAATTAATTTGACTGTAAACACAAAGATATTAGTACAAAATACGTGACGTAGAAA
GTAATAATTTCTTGGGTAGTTTGCAGTTTTAAAATTATGTTTTAAAATGGACTATCATATGCTTACCGTA
ACTTGAAAGTATTTCGATTTCTTGGCTTTATATATCTTGTGGAAAGGACCAAACACCGGAGAAATTGATC
TGCGCTGGTTTTAGAGCTAGAAATAGCAAGTTAAAATAAGGCTAGTCCGTTATCAACTTGAAAAAGTGGC
ACCGAGTCGGTGCTTTTTTGTTTGGCGCGCCTATGGCTTAATTAACATGGCGGCCGCATTCTACCGGGTA
GGGGAGGCGCTTTTCCCAAGGCAGTCTGGAGCATGCGCTTTAGCAGCCCCGCTGGGCACTTGGCGCTACA
CAAGTGGCCTCTGGCCTCGCACACATTCCACATCCACCGGTAGGCGCCAACCGGCTCCGTTCTTTGGTGG
CCCCTTCGCGCCACCTTCTACTCCTCCCCTAGTCAGGAAGTTCCCCCCCGCCCCGCAGCTCGCGTCGTGC
AGGACGTGACAAATGGAAGTAGCACGTCTCACTAGTCTCGTGCAGATGGACAGCACCGCTGAGCAATGGA
AGCGGGTAGGCCTTTGGGGCAGCGGCCAATAGCAGCTTTGCTCCTTCGCTTTCTGGGCTCAGAGGCTGGG
AAGGGGTGGGTCCGGGGGCGGGCTCAGGGGCGGGCTCAGGGGCGGGGCGGGCGCCCGAAGGTCCTCCGGA
GGCCCGGCATTCTGCACGCTTCAAAAGCGCACGTCTGCCGCGCTGTTCTCCTCTTCCTCATCTCCGGGAC
CCGGGATGCCCAAGAAGAAGAGGAAGGTGTCCAATTTACTGACCGTACACCAAAATTTGCCTGCATTACC
GGTCGATGCAACGAGTGATGAGGTTCGCAAGAACCTGATGGACATGTTCAGGGATCGCCAGGCGTTTTCT
GAGCATACCTGGAAAATGCTTCTGTCCGTTTGCCGGTCGTGGGCGGCATGGTGCAAGTTGAATAACCGGA
AATGGTTTCCCGCAGAACCTGAAGATGTTCGCGATTATCTTCTATATCTTCAGGCGCGCGGTCTGGCAGT
AAAAACTATCCAGCAACATTTGGGCCAGCTAAACATGCTTCATCGTCGGTCCGGGCTGCCACGACCAAGT
GACAGCAATGCTGTTTCACTGGTTATGCGGCGGATCCGAAAAGAAAACGTTGATGCCGGTGAACGTGCAA
AACAGGCTCTAGCGTTCGAACGCACTGATTTCGACCAGGTTCGTTCACTCATGGAAAATAGCGATCGCTG
CCAGGATATACGTAATCTGGCATTTCTGGGGATTGCTTATAACACCCTGTTACGTATAGCCGAAATTGCC
AGGATCAGGGTTAAAGATATCTCACGTACTGACGGTGGGAGAATGTTAATCCATATTGGCAGAACGAAAA
CGCTGGTTAGCACCGCAGGTGTAGAGAAGGCACTTAGCCTGGGGGTAACTAAACTGGTCGAGCGATGGAT
TTCCGTCTCTGGTGTAGCTGATGATCCGAATAACTACCTGTTTTGCCGGGTCAGAAAAAATGGTGTTGCC
GCGCCATCTGCCACCAGCCAGCTATCAACTCGCGCCCTGGAAGGGATTTTTGAAGCAACTCATCGATTGA
TTTACGGCGCTAAGGATGACTCTGGTCAGAGATACCTGGCCTGGTCTGGACACAGTGCCCGTGTCGGAGC
CGCGCGAGATATGGCCCGCGCTGGAGTTTCAATACCGGAGATCATGCAAGCTGGTGGCTGGACCAATGTA
AATATTGTCATGAACTATATCCGTAACCTGGATAGTGAAACAGGGGCAATGGTGCGCCTGCTGGAAGATG
GCGATTAGCCATGTTTAAGGGTTCCGGTTCCACTAGGTACAATTCGATATCAAGCTTATCGATAATCAAC
CTCTGGATTACAAAATTTGTGAAAGATTGACTGGTATTCTTAACTATGTTGCTCCTTTTACGCTATGTGG
ATACGCTGCTTTAATGCCTTTGTATCATGCTATTGCTTCCCGTATGGCTTTCATTTTCTCCTCCTTGTAT
AAATCCTGGTTGCTGTCTCTTTATGAGGAGTTGTGGCCCGTTGTCAGGCAACGTGGCGTGGTGTGCACTG
TGTTTGCTGACGCAACCCCCACTGGTTGGGGCATTGCCACCACCTGTCAGCTCCTTTCCGGGACTTTCGC
TTTCCCCCTCCCTATTGCCACGGCGGAACTCATCGCCGCCTGCCTTGCCCGCTGCTGGACAGGGGCTCGG
CTGTTGGGCACTGACAATTCCGTGGTGTTGTCGGGGAAATCATCGTCCTTTCCTTGGCTGCTCGCCTGTG
TTGCCACCTGGATTCTGCGCGGGACGTCCTTCTGCTACGTCCCTTCGGCCCTCAATCCAGCGGACCTTCC
TTCCCGCGGCCTGCTGCCGGCTCTGCGGCCTCTTCCGCGTCTTCGCCTTCGCCCTCAGACGAGTCGGATC
TCCCTTTGGGCCGCCTCCCCGCATCGATACCGTCGACCTCGATCGAGACCTAGAAAAACATGGAGCAATC
ACAAGTAGCAATACAGCAGCTACCAATGCTGATTGTGCCTGGCTAGAAGCACAAGAGGAGGAGGAGGTGG
GTTTTCCAGTCACACCTCAGGTACCTTTAAGACCAATGACTTACAAGGCAGCTGTAGATCTTAGCCACTT
TTTAAAAGAAAAGGGGGGACTGGAAGGGCTAATTCACTCCCAACGAAGACAAGATATCCTTGATCTGTGG
ATCTACCACACACAAGGCTACTTCCCTGATTGGCAGAACTACACACCAGGGCCAGGGATCAGATATCCAC
TGACCTTTGGATGGTGCTACAAGCTAGTACCAGTTGAGCAAGAGAAGGTAGAAGAAGCCAATGAAGGAGA
GAACACCCGCTTGTTACACCCTGTGAGCCTGCATGGGATGGATGACCCGGAGAGAGAAGTATTAGAGTGG
AGGTTTGACAGCCGCCTAGCATTTCATCACATGGCCCGAGAGCTGCATCCGGACTGTACTGGGTCTCTCT
GGTTAGACCAGATCTGAGCCTGGGAGCTCTCTGGCTAACTAGGGAACCCACTGCTTAAGCCTCAATAAAG
CTTGCCTTGAGTGCTTCAAGTAGTGTGTGCCCGTCTGTTGTGTGACTCTGGTAACTAGAGATCCCTCAGA
CCCTTTTAGTCAGTGTGGAAAATCTCTAGCAGCATGTGAGCAAAAGGCCAGCAAAAGGCCAGGAACCGTA
AAAAGGCCGCGTTGCTGGCGTTTTTCCATAGGCTCCGCCCCCCTGACGAGCATCACAAAAATCGACGCTC
AAGTCAGAGGTGGCGAAACCCGACAGGACTATAAAGATACCAGGCGTTTCCCCCTGGAAGCTCCCTCGTG
CGCTCTCCTGTTCCGACCCTGCCGCTTACCGGATACCTGTCCGCCTTTCTCCCTTCGGGAAGCGTGGCGC
TTTCTCATAGCTCACGCTGTAGGTATCTCAGTTCGGTGTAGGTCGTTCGCTCCAAGCTGGGCTGTGTGCA
CGAACCCCCCGTTCAGCCCGACCGCTGCGCCTTATCCGGTAACTATCGTCTTGAGTCCAACCCGGTAAGA
CACGACTTATCGCCACTGGCAGCAGCCACTGGTAACAGGATTAGCAGAGCGAGGTATGTAGGCGGTGCTA
CAGAGTTCTTGAAGTGGTGGCCTAACTACGGCTACACTAGAAGAACAGTATTTGGTATCTGCGCTCTGCT
GAAGCCAGTTACCTTCGGAAAAAGAGTTGGTAGCTCTTGATCCGGCAAACAAACCACCGCTGGTAGCGGT
GGTTTTTTTGTTTGCAAGCAGCAGATTACGCGCAGAAAAAAAGGATCTCAAGAAGATCCTTTGATCTTTT
CTACGGGGTCTGACGCTCAGTGGAACGAAAACTCACGTTAAGGGATTTTGGTCATGAGATTATCAAAAAG
GATCTTCACCTAGATCCTTTTAAATTAAAAATGAAGTTTTAAATCAATCTAAAGTATATATGAGTAAACT
TGGTCTGACAGTTACCAATGCTTAATCAGTGAGGCACCTATCTCAGCGATCTGTCTATTTCGTTCATCCA
TAGTTGCCTGACTCCCCGTCGTGTAGATAACTACGATACGGGAGGGCTTACCATCTGGCCCCAGTGCTGC
AATGATACCGCGAGACCCACGCTCACCGGCTCCAGATTTATCAGCAATAAACCAGCCAGCCGGAAGGGCC
GAGCGCAGAAGTGGTCCTGCAACTTTATCCGCCTCCATCCAGTCTATTAATTGTTGCCGGGAAGCTAGAG
TAAGTAGTTCGCCAGTTAATAGTTTGCGCAACGTTGTTGCCATTGCTACAGGCATCGTGGTGTCACGCTC
GTCGTTTGGTATGGCTTCATTCAGCTCCGGTTCCCAACGATCAAGGCGAGTTACATGATCCCCCATGTTG
TGCAAAAAAGCGGTTAGCTCCTTCGGTCCTCCGATCGTTGTCAGAAGTAAGTTGGCCGCAGTGTTATCAC
TCATGGTTATGGCAGCACTGCATAATTCTCTTACTGTCATGCCATCCGTAAGATGCTTTTCTGTGACTGG
TGAGTACTCAACCAAGTCATTCTGAGAATAGTGTATGCGGCGACCGAGTTGCTCTTGCCCGGCGTCAATA
CGGGATAATACCGCGCCACATAGCAGAACTTTAAAAGTGCTCATCATTGGAAAACGTTCTTCGGGGCGAA
AACTCTCAAGGATCTTACCGCTGTTGAGATCCAGTTCGATGTAACCCACTCGTGCACCCAACTGATCTTC
AGCATCTTTTACTTTCACCAGCGTTTCTGGGTGAGCAAAAACAGGAAGGCAAAATGCCGCAAAAAAGGGA
ATAAGGGCGACACGGAAATGTTGAATACTCATACTCTTCCTTTTTCAATATTATTGAAGCATTTATCAGG
GTTATTGTCTCATGAGCGGATACATATTTGAATGTATTTAGAAAAATAAACAAATAGGG
Features (pLannotate 1.2.2; 21 found; start..end, strand, type, name):
     67..119     -  misc_feature   bom (fragment): basis of mobility region from pBR322
    274..653     +  enhancer       CMV enhancer: human cytomegalovirus immediate early enhancer
    654..853     +  promoter       CMV promoter: human cytomegalovirus (CMV) immediate early promoter
    871..1051    +  LTR            5' LTR (truncated): truncated 5' long terminal repeat (LTR) from HIV-1
   1098..1223    +  misc_feature   HIV-1 Ψ: packaging signal of human immunodeficiency virus type 1
   1207..1545    +  CDS            HIV-1 gag (fragment): gag protein from human immunodeficiency virus 1; gag
   1720..1953    +  misc_feature   RRE: The Rev response element (RRE) of HIV-1 allows for Rev-dependent mRNA export from the nucleus to the cytoplasm.
   2330..2430    +  CDS            Rev (fragment): human immunodeficiency virus 1 (HIV-1) Rev protein; rev; enhances nuclear export of unspliced and incompletely spliced viral mRNAs
   2480..2597    +  misc_feature   cPPT/CTS: central polypurine tract and central termination sequence of HIV-1
   2679..2919    +  promoter       U6 promoter: RNA polymerase III promoter for human U6 snRNA
   2948..3023    +  misc_RNA       gRNA scaffold: guide RNA scaffold for the Streptococcus pyogenes CRISPR/Cas9 system
   3076..3568    +  promoter       PGK promoter: mouse phosphoglycerate kinase 1 promoter
   3598..4628    +  CDS            Cre (fragment): site-specific recombinase Cre is a site-specific recombinase from bacteriophage P1. Recombination occurs at loxP sequences.
   4661..4684    +  misc_feature   MCS (fragment): pBluescript multiple cloning site
   4684..5272    +  misc_feature   WPRE: woodchuck hepatitis virus posttranscriptional regulatory element
   5273..5292    +  misc_feature   MCS (fragment): pBluescript multiple cloning site
   5294..5794    +  CDS            nef (fragment): NEF_HV1LA - Experimental evidence at protein level: Swiss-Prot protein existence level 1. Extracellular Nef protein targets CD4(+) T-lymphocytes for apoptosis by interacting with CXCR4 surface receptors. From Human immunodeficiency virus type 1 group M subtype B (isolate Lai) (HIV-1).
   5801..5981    +  LTR            5' LTR (truncated): truncated 5' long terminal repeat (LTR) from HIV-1
   6043..6631    -  rep_origin     ori: high-copy-number ColE1/pMB1/pBR322/pUC origin of replication
   6802..7662    -  CDS            AmpR: β-lactamase; bla; confers resistance to ampicillin, carbenicillin, and related antibiotics
   7663..8       -  promoter       AmpR promoter (across the origin): bla
