[The description below was written by a language model from this plasmid's Addgene catalogue record and pLannotate feature annotations shown in this document.]
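Description:
Lenti-sgTet2#1/Cre is a lentiviral CRISPR/Cre vector built on the pLL3.3 backbone that delivers a guide RNA against mouse Tet2 together with Cre recombinase from a single provirus. In bacteria it is maintained through a high-copy ColE1/pUC-type origin and selected with ampicillin via the β-lactamase gene. The sequenced plasmid is about 7.8 kb.

The viral portion has the layout of an HIV-1-derived transfer vector. A CMV enhancer/promoter sits upstream of a truncated 5' LTR to drive genomic RNA production in packaging cells. It is followed by the Ψ packaging signal with an adjoining gag fragment, the Rev response element for Rev-dependent nuclear export, and the cPPT/CTS element, which aids nuclear import of the reverse-transcribed genome. The payload consists of two independent expression units. A human U6 RNA polymerase III promoter drives the Tet2-targeting spacer fused to the Streptococcus pyogenes Cas9 gRNA scaffold. A mouse PGK promoter drives Cre, annotated as a near full-length fragment. A WPRE downstream enhances transcript expression, and the cassette ends with a nef-derived fragment and a second truncated LTR.

No Cas9 coding sequence is annotated, so the nuclease must come from the recipient cells or animal. The arrangement suits systems carrying loxP-regulated alleles, where Cre would recombine those alleles in each transduced cell while the guide directs Cas9 to disrupt Tet2. The associated publication concerns functional analysis of tumour suppressors in oncogenic KRAS-driven lung cancer, consistent with use of the vector to initiate tumours while inactivating a candidate suppressor gene. The "#1" in the name suggests it is one of several Tet2 guides, though the record does not say so.
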