Addgene plasmid #173655: Lenti-sgTet2#1/Cre
Purpose: Expresses a Tet2-targeting gRNA and Cre-recombinase
Depositing lab: Charles Swanton. Depositing organization: University College London. Publication: A functional taxonomy of tumor suppression in oncogenic KRAS-driven lung cancer. Cai H, Chew SK, Li C, Tsai MK, Andrejka L, Murray CW, Hughes NW, Shuldiner EG, Ashkin EL, Tang R, Hung KL, Chen LC, Lee SYC, Yousefi M, Lin WY, Kunder CA, Cong L, McFarland CD, Petrov DA, Swanton C, Winslow MM. Cancer Discov. 2021 Feb 19. pii: 2159-8290.CD-20-1325. doi: 10.1158/2159-8290.CD-20-1325. PubMed 33608386.
Backbone
  Vector backbone: pLL3.3
  Vector type: Lentiviral, Cre/Lox, CRISPR
Growth in bacteria
  Bacterial resistance: Ampicillin, 100 μg/mL
  Growth temperature: 37°C
  Growth strain: NEB Stable
  Copy number: High Copy
Gene/Insert
  Gene/Insert name: gRNA targeting Tet2
  gRNA/shRNA sequence: GGAGAAATTGATCTGCGCTG
  Species: M. musculus (mouse)
  Entrez Gene: Tet2 (a.k.a. Ayu17-449, E130014J05Rik, mKIAA1546)
  Cloning method: Restriction Enzyme; 5′ cloning site unknown (unknown if destroyed); 3′ cloning site unknown (unknown if destroyed)
Terms and licenses: Academic/Nonprofit Terms; Industry Terms: Not Available to Industry
How to cite: Lenti-sgTet2#1/Cre was a gift from Charles Swanton (Addgene plasmid # 173655 ; http://n2t.net/addgene:173655 ; RRID:Addgene_173655)
